Addgene plasmid #234688: p365_DG
Purpose: (Empty Backbone) Golden gate domesticated pET28b with His10-bdNEDD8 and ALFA
Depositing lab: Matthew Wohlever. Depositing organization: University of Pittsburgh (University, School of Medicine, and Cancer Institute). Publication: A suite of pre-assembled, pET28b-based Golden Gate vectors for efficient protein engineering and expression. Gaur D, Wohlever ML. Protein Sci. 2025 Apr;34(4):e70106. doi: 10.1002/pro.70106. PubMed 40130802.
Backbone
  Vector backbone: pET28b
  Vector type: Bacterial Expression
  Tag / fusion protein: His10-bdNEDD8 (N terminal on backbone); ALFA (C terminal on backbone)
Growth in bacteria
  Bacterial resistance: Kanamycin, 50 μg/mL
  Growth temperature: 37°C
  Growth strain: DH5alpha
  Copy number: Low Copy
Gene/Insert
  Gene/Insert name: None
  Mutation: No
  Tag / fusion protein: His10-bdNEDD8 (N terminal on backbone); ALFA (C terminal on backbone)
Terms and licenses: Academic/Nonprofit Terms; Industry Terms: Not Available to Industry
Depositor comments: The construct features an N-terminal His10 tag followed by bdNEDD8. The C-terminus includes an ALFA tag. BsaI recognition sites flank mScarlet3 to enable easy visualization of successful cloning through loss of red color. 5' Cloning Site: BsaI (destroyed), 3' Cloning Site: BsaI (destroyed).
How to cite: p365_DG was a gift from Matthew Wohlever (Addgene plasmid # 234688 ; http://n2t.net/addgene:234688 ; RRID:Addgene_234688)
