[The description below was written by a language model from this plasmid's Addgene catalogue record and pLannotate feature annotations shown in this document.]
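Description:
p365_DG is an empty bacterial expression backbone derived from pET28b that has been "domesticated" for Golden Gate assembly. It belongs to a set of pre-assembled vectors intended to speed up protein engineering and expression in E. coli. The plasmid replicates from a ColE1/pBR322-type origin accompanied by the bom region and the rop gene, consistent with its listing as low copy. It is selected with kanamycin through an aminoglycoside phosphotransferase (KanR) and also carries an f1 phage origin. Expression follows the standard pET arrangement: a T7 promoter with an adjacent lac operator, the T7 gene 10 ribosome binding site and a T7 terminator, with a plasmid-borne lacI gene providing repression that is relieved by IPTG in a host supplying T7 RNA polymerase.

The open reading frame begins with an N-terminal His10 tag followed by bdNEDD8, a ubiquitin-like module that the automated annotation picks up as a NEDD8 homologue. The record lists an ALFA epitope tag at the C-terminus. The feature table does not annotate ALFA by name, and it shows a short histidine-tag fragment just upstream of the terminator, which the catalogue entry does not mention. Between the two tags sits a placeholder cassette in the reverse orientation: an mScarlet3 red fluorescent protein driven by a lac promoter with a CAP binding site, flanked by BsaI recognition sites. Golden Gate cloning with BsaI replaces this cassette with the gene of interest and destroys the sites, so correct clones can be recognised by loss of red colour. The product is a His10-bdNEDD8–target–ALFA fusion; the tags would typically serve for affinity purification and detection, although the record does not describe specific downstream uses.
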