Features (pLannotate 1.2.2; 24 found; start..end, strand, type, name):
      1..589     +  rep_origin     ori: high-copy-number ColE1/pMB1/pBR322/pUC origin of replication
    775..914     -  misc_feature   bom: basis of mobility region from pBR322
   1016..1207    -  CDS            rop: Rop protein, which maintains plasmids at low copy number; rop
   1224..1604    +  CDS            YPB1_ECOLX: Protein predicted: Swiss-Prot protein existence level 4. From Escherichia coli.
   1676..1967    -  CDS            TcR (fragment): tetracycline efflux protein; tet; confers resistance to tetracycline
   1982..2003    -  protein_bind   CAP binding site: CAP binding activates transcription in the presence of cAMP. E. coli catabolite activator protein
   2016..3098    -  CDS            lacI: lac repressor; lacI; The lac repressor binds to the lac operator to inhibit transcription in E. coli. This inhibition can be relieved by adding lactose or isopropyl-β-D-thiogalactopyranoside (IPTG).
   3099..3176    -  promoter       lacI promoter: lacI
   3184..3463    -  CDS            TcR (fragment): tetracycline efflux protein; tet; confers resistance to tetracycline
   3485..3503    +  promoter       T7 promoter: promoter for bacteriophage T7 RNA polymerase
   3504..3528    +  protein_bind   lac operator: The lac repressor binds to the lac operator to inhibit transcription in E. coli. This inhibition can be relieved by adding lactose or isopropyl-β-D-thiogalactopyranoside (IPTG). lac repressor encoded by lacI
   3543..3565    +  RBS            RBS: efficient ribosome binding site from bacteriophage T7 gene 10 (Olins and Rangwala, 1989)
   3584..3600    +  CDS            capTEV™ (fragment): composite tag for in vivo biotinylation, TEV protease cleavage, and 6xHis tagging
   3623..3847    +  CDS            ned-8: NEDD8_CAEEL - Experimental evidence at protein level: Swiss-Prot protein existence level 1. Ubiquitin-like protein which plays an important role in cell cycle control and embryogenesis. Covalent attachment to its substrates requires prior activation by the E1 complex uba-3-ula-1 and linkage to the E2 enzyme ubc-12. Attachment of ned-8 to cullins activates their associated E3 ubiquitin ligase activity, and thus promotes polyubiquitination and proteasomal degradation of cyclins and other regulatory proteins. From Caenorhabditis elegans.
   3918..4580    -  CDS            mScarlet: mScarlet is a basic (constitutively fluorescent) red fluorescent protein published in 2016, derived from synthetic construct. It has moderate acid sensitivity.
   4627..4656    -  promoter       lac promoter: promoter for the E. coli lac operon
   4671..4692    -  protein_bind   CAP binding site: CAP binding activates transcription in the presence of cAMP. E. coli catabolite activator protein
   4705..4794    -  CDS            lacI (fragment): lac repressor; lacI; The lac repressor binds to the lac operator to inhibit transcription in E. coli. This inhibition can be relieved by adding lactose or isopropyl-β-D-thiogalactopyranoside (IPTG).
   4864..4881    +  CDS            9xHis (fragment): 9xHis affinity tag
   4891..4940    +  CDS            SET1 (fragment): solubility-enhancement tag derived from T7 phage gene 10B
   4948..4995    +  terminator     T7 terminator: transcription terminator for bacteriophage T7 RNA polymerase
   5032..5390    +  rep_origin     f1 ori (sequence partly withheld): f1 bacteriophage origin of replication; arrow indicates direction of (+) strand synthesis
   5513..5570    +  promoter       AmpR promoter (fragment): bla
   5579..6394    -  CDS            KanR: aminoglycoside phosphotransferase; aph(3')-Ia; confers resistance to kanamycin in bacteria or G418 (Geneticin®) in eukaryotes
>Addgene plasmid #234688 | p365_DG | addgene full sequence | sequence record 471236 | Addgene NGS Result
TTGAGATCCTTTTTTTCTGCGCGTAATCTGCTGCTTGCAAACAAAAAAACCACCGCTACCAGCGGTGGTT
TGTTTGCCGGATCAAGAGCTACCAACTCTTTTTCCGAAGGTAACTGGCTTCAGCAGAGCGCAGATACCAA
ATACTGTCCTTCTAGTGTAGCCGTAGTTAGGCCACCACTTCAAGAACTCTGTAGCACCGCCTACATACCT
CGCTCTGCTAATCCTGTTACCAGTGGCTGCTGCCAGTGGCGATAAGTCGTGTCTTACCGGGTTGGACTCA
AGACGATAGTTACCGGATAAGGCGCAGCGGTCGGGCTGAACGGGGGGTTCGTGCACACAGCCCAGCTTGG
AGCGAACGACCTACACCGAACTGAGATACCTACAGCGTGAGCTATGAGAAAGCGCCACGCTTCCCGAAGG
GAGAAAGGCGGACAGGTATCCGGTAAGCGGCAGGGTCGGAACAGGAGAGCGCACGAGGGAGCTTCCAGGG
GGAAACGCCTGGTATCTTTATAGTCCTGTCGGGTTTCGCCACCTCTGACTTGAGCGTCGATTTTTGTGAT
GCTCGTCAGGGGGGCGGAGCCTATGGAAAAACGCCAGCAACGCGGCCTTTTTACGGTTCCTGGCCTTTTG
CTGGCCTTTTGCTCACATGTTCTTTCCTGCGTTATCCCCTGATTCTGTGGATAACCGTATTACCGCCTTT
GAGTGAGCTGATACCGCTCGCCGCAGCCGAACGACCGAGCGCAGCGAGTCAGTGAGCGAGGAAGCGGAAG
AGCGCCTGATGCGGTATTTTCTCCTTACGCATCTGTGCGGTATTTCACACCGCAATGGTGCACTCTCAGT
ACAATCTGCTCTGATGCCGCATAGTTAAGCCAGTATACACTCCGCTATCGCTACGTGACTGGGTCATGGC
TGCGCCCCGACACCCGCCAACACCCGCTGACGCGCCCTGACGGGCTTGTCTGCTCCCGGCATCCGCTTAC
AGACAAGCTGTGACCGTCTCCGGGAGCTGCATGTGTCAGAGGTTTTCACCGTCATCACCGAAACGCGCGA
GGCAGCTGCGGTAAAGCTCATCAGCGTGGTCGTGAAGCGATTCACAGATGTCTGCCTGTTCATCCGCGTC
CAGCTCGTTGAGTTTCTCCAGAAGCGTTAATGTCTGGCTTCTGATAAAGCGGGCCATGTTAAGGGCGGTT
TTTTCCTGTTTGGTCACTGATGCCTCCGTGTAAGGGGGATTTCTGTTCATGGGGGTAATGATACCGATGA
AACGAGAGAGGATGCTCACGATACGGGTTACTGATGATGAACATGCCCGGTTACTGGAACGTTGTGAGGG
TAAACAACTGGCGGTATGGATGCGGCGGGACCAGAGAAAAATCACTCAGGGTCAATGCCAGCGCTTCGTT
AATACAGATGTAGGTGTTCCACAGGGTAGCCAGCAGCATCCTGCGATGCAGATCCGGAACATAATGGTGC
AGGGCGCTGACTTCCGCGTTTCCAGACTTTACGAAACACGGAAACCGAAGACCATTCATGTTGTTGCTCA
GGTCGCAGACGTTTTGCAGCAGCAGTCGCTTCACGTTCGCTCGCGTATCGGTGATTCATTCTGCTAACCA
GTAAGGCAACCCCGCCAGCCTAGCCGGGTCCTCAACGACAGGAGCACGATCATGCGCACCCGTGGGGCCG
CCATGCCGGCGATAATGGCCTGCTTCTCGCCGAAACGTTTGGTGGCGGGACCAGTGACGAAGGCTTGAGC
GAGGGCGTGCAAGATTCCGAATACCGCAAGCGACAGGCCGATCATCGTCGCGCTCCAGCGAAAGCGGTCC
TCGCCGAAAATGACCCAGAGCGCTGCCGGCACCTGTCCTACGAGTTGCATGATAAAGAAGACAGTCATAA
GTGCGGCGACGATAGTCATGCCCCGCGCCCACCGGAAGGAGCTGACTGGGTTGAAGGCTCTCAAGGGCAT
CGGTCGAGATCCCGGTGCCTAATGAGTGAGCTAACTTACATTAATTGCGTTGCGCTCACTGCCCGCTTTC
CAGTCGGGAAACCTGTCGTGCCAGCTGCATTAATGAATCGGCCAACGCGCGGGGAGAGGCGGTTTGCGTA
TTGGGCGCCAGGGTGGTTTTTCTTTTCACCAGTGAGACGGGCAACAGCTGATTGCCCTTCACCGCCTGGC
CCTGAGAGAGTTGCAGCAAGCGGTCCACGCTGGTTTGCCCCAGCAGGCGAAAATCCTGTTTGATGGTGGT
TAACGGCGGGATATAACATGAGCTGTCTTCGGTATCGTCGTATCCCACTACCGAGATATCCGCACCAACG
CGCAGCCCGGACTCGGTAATGGCGCGCATTGCGCCCAGCGCCATCTGATCGTTGGCAACCAGCATCGCAG
TGGGAACGATGCCCTCATTCAGCATTTGCATGGTTTGTTGAAAACCGGACATGGCACTCCAGTCGCCTTC
CCGTTCCGCTATCGGCTGAATTTGATTGCGAGTGAGATATTTATGCCAGCCAGCCAGACGCAGACGCGCC
GAGACAGAACTTAATGGGCCCGCTAACAGCGCGATTTGCTGGTGACCCAATGCGACCAGATGCTCCACGC
CCAGTCGCGTACCGTCTTCATGGGAGAAAATAATACTGTTGATGGGTGTCTGGTCAGAGACATCAAGAAA
TAACGCCGGAACATTAGTGCAGGCAGCTTCCACAGCAATGGCATCCTGGTCATCCAGCGGATAGTTAATG
ATCAGCCCACTGACGCGTTGCGCGAGAAGATTGTGCACCGCCGCTTTACAGGCTTCGACGCCGCTTCGTT
CTACCATCGACACCACCACGCTGGCACCCAGTTGATCGGCGCGAGATTTAATCGCCGCGACAATTTGCGA
CGGCGCGTGCAGGGCCAGACTGGAGGTGGCAACGCCAATCAGCAACGACTGTTTGCCCGCCAGTTGTTGT
GCCACGCGGTTGGGAATGTAATTCAGCTCCGCCATCGCCGCTTCCACTTTTTCCCGCGTTTTCGCAGAAA
CGTGGCTGGCCTGGTTCACCACGCGGGAAACGGTCTGATAAGAGACACCGGCATACTCTGCGACATCGTA
TAACGTTACTGGTTTCACATTCACCACCCTGAATTGACTCTCTTCCGGGCGCTATCATGCCATACCGCGA
AAGGTTTTGCGCCATTCGATGGTGTCCGGGATCTCGACGCTCTCCCTTATGCGACTCCTGCATTAGGAAG
CAGCCCAGTAGTAGGTTGAGGCCGTTGAGCACCGCCGCCGCAAGGAATGGTGCATGCAAGGAGATGGCGC
CCAACAGTCCCCCGGCCACGGGGCCTGCCACCATACCCACGCCGAAACAAGCGCTCATGAGCCCGAAGTG
GCGAGCCCGATCTTCCCCATCGGTGATGTCGGCGATATAGGCGCCAGCAACCGCACCTGTGGCGCCGGTG
ATGCCGGCCACGATGCGTCCGGCGTAGAGGATCGAGATCTCGATCCCGCGAAATTAATACGACTCACTAT
AGGGGAATTGTGAGCGGATAACAATTCCCCTCTAGAAATAATTTTGTTTAACTTTAAGAAGGAGATATAC
CATGGGCAGCAGCCATCATCATCATCATCACCATCATCATCATAGCAGCGGCATGATTAAAGTAAAGACT
CTGACCGGCAAGGAAATTGAGATCGACATCGAACCGACCGACACCATCGATCGTATCAAAGAACGTGTGG
AGGAAAAAGAAGGCATTCCTCCGGTTCAGCAGCGTCTCATTTACGCGGGTAAACAGCTTGCAGATGACAA
AACCGCCAAAGATTACAATATCGAGGGCGGTAGCGTACTGCACCTTGTTCTGGCTCTGCGTGGTGGCCAT
ATGAGAGACCGCCTGGCTCTAGTAGCGATCTACACTAGCACTATCAGCGTTATTAGCTGCCGCCGCTGCC
GCCGGTGCTATGGCGCGCCACGCTGCGTTCATACTGTTCCACCACGGTATAATCTTCGTTATGGCTCGTA
ATATCCAGTTTGCGATCAATGTTAAACGCGCCCGGCATCTGCACCGGTTTTTTCGCGCGATAGGTGGTTT
TAAAATCCGCCAGATAGCGGCCGCCATCTTTCAGGCGCAGCGCCATTTTAATATCGCCTTTCAGCACCAC
ATCTTCCGGATACAGGCGTTCGGTGCTCGCTTCCCAGCCCATCGTTTTTTTCTGCATCACCGGGCCATCC
GGCGGAAAGTTGGTGCCGCGCAGTTTCACTTTATAAATCAGGGTGCCATCTTCCAGGCTCGTATCTTGCG
CCACGCTCACCGCGCCGCCATCTTCAAAGTTCATCACGCGTTCCCATTTAAAGCCTTCCGGAAAGCTCTG
TTTCCAATAATCCGGAATATCCGCCGGATGTTTGGTAAACGCGCGGCTGCCATACATAAACTGCGGGCTC
AGAATATCCCAGCTAAACGGCAGCGGGCCGCCTTTGGTCACGCGCAGTTTCGCGGTCTGCGTGCCTTCAT
ACGGGCGGCCTTCGCCTTCGCCTTCAATTTCAAATTCATGGCCGTTCATGCTGCCTTCCATGTGCACTTT
AAAGCGCATAAATTCTTTAATCACCGCTTCGGTGCTATCCATCTAGTATTTCTCCTCTTTCTCTAGTATG
TGTACACAACATACGGCCGGAAGCATAAAGTGTAAAGCCTGGGGTGCCTAATGAGTGAGCTAACTCACAT
TAATTGCGTTGCGCTCACTGCCCGCTTTCCAGTCGGGAAACCTGTCGTGCCAGCTGCATTAATGAATCGG
CCAACGCGCGGGGAGAGGCGGTTTGCGTATTGGGTCTCAGGATCCGGAGGTGAATCTAGATTGGAAGAAG
AATTGAGAAGAAGATTGACTGAATAATCTCGAGCACCACCACCACCACCACTGAGATCCGGCTGCTAACA
AAGCCCGAAAGGAAGCTGAGTTGGCTGCTGCCACCGCTGAGCAATAACTAGCATAACCCCTTGGGGCCTC
TAAACGGGTCTTGAGGGGTTTTTTGCTGAAAGGAGGAACTATATCCGGATTGGCGAATGGG
[124 nt withheld, positions 5032-5155]
C
[91 nt withheld, positions 5157-5247]
A
[49 nt withheld, positions 5249-5297]
CCTTTGACGTTGGAGTCCACGTTCTTT
[37 nt withheld, positions 5325-5361]
ACCCTATCTCGGTCTATTCTTTTGATTTATAAGGGATTTTACCGATTTCGGCCTATTGGTTAAAAAATGA
GCTGATTTAACAAAAATTTAACGCGAATTTTAACAAAATATTAACGCTTACAATTTAGGTGGCACTTTTC
GGGGAAATGTGCGCGGAACCCCTATTTGTTTATTTTTCTAAATACATTCAAATATGTATCCGCTCATGAA
TTAATTCTTAGAAAAACTCATCGAGCATCAAATGAAACTGCAATTTATTCATATCAGGATTATCAATACC
ATATTTTTGAAAAAGCCGTTTCTGTAATGAAGGAGAAAACTCACCGAGGCAGTTCCATAGGATGGCAAGA
TCCTGGTATCGGTCTGCGATTCCGACTCGTCCAACATCAATACAACCTATTAATTTCCCCTCGTCAAAAA
TAAGGTTATCAAGTGAGAAATCACCATGAGTGACGACTGAATCCGGTGAGAATGGCAAAAGTTTATGCAT
TTCTTTCCAGACTTGTTCAACAGGCCAGCCATTACGCTCGTCATCAAAATCACTCGCATCAACCAAACCG
TTATTCATTCGTGATTGCGCCTGAGCGAGACGAAATACGCGATCGCTGTTAAAAGGACAATTACAAACAG
GAATCGAATGCAACCGGCGCAGGAACACTGCCAGCGCATCAACAATATTTTCACCTGAATCAGGATATTC
TTCTAATACCTGGAATGCTGTTTTCCCGGGGATCGCAGTGGTGAGTAACCATGCATCATCAGGAGTACGG
ATAAAATGCTTGATGGTCGGAAGAGGCATAAATTCCGTCAGCCAGTTTAGTCTGACCATCTCATCTGTAA
CATCATTGGCAACGCTACCTTTGCCATGTTTCAGAAACAACTCTGGCGCATCGGGCTTCCCATACAATCG
ATAGATTGTCGCACCTGATTGCCCGACATTATCGCGAGCCCATTTATACCCATATAAATCAGCATCCATG
TTGGAATTTAATCGCGGCCTAGAGCAAGACGTTTCCCGTTGAATATGGCTCATAACACCCCTTGTATTAC
TGTTTATGTAAGCAGACAGTTTTATTGTTCATGACCAAAATCCCTTAACGTGAGTTTTCGTTCCACTGAG
CGTCAGACCCCGTAGAAAAGATCAAAGGATCTTC
